>Addgene plasmid #87103 | pCDH1-hPRMT7-GFP | addgene full sequence | sequence record 467445 | Addgene NGS Result
CTAGTGGATCTGCGATCGCTCCGGTGCCCGTCAGTGGGCAGAGCGCACATCGCCCACAGTCCCCGAGAAG
TTGGGGGGAGGGGTCGGCAATTGAACGGGTGCCTAGAGAAGGTGGCGCGGGGTAAACTGGGAAAGTGATG
TCGTGTACTGGCTCCGCCTTTTTCCCGAGGGTGGGGGAGAACCGTATATAAGTGCAGTAGTCGCCGTGAA
CGTTCTTTTTCGCAACGGGTTTGCCGCCAGAACACAGCTGAAGCTTCGAGGGGCTCGCATCTCTCCTTCA
CGCGCCCGCCGCCCTACCTGAGGCCGCCATCCACGCCGGTTGAGTCGCGTTCTGCCGCCTCCCGCCTGTG
GTGCCTCCTGAACTGCGTCCGCCGTCTAGGTAAGTTTAAAGCTCAGGTCGAGACCGGGCCTTTGTCCGGC
GCTCCCTTGGAGCCTACCTAGACTCAGCCGGCTCTCCACGCTTTGCCTGACCCTGCTTGCTCAACTCTAC
GTCTTTGTTTCGTTTTCTGTTCTGCGCCGTTACAGATCCAAGCTGTGACCGGCGCCTACTCTAGAGCTAG
CGAATTCGCCACCATGAAGATCTTCTGCAGTCGGGCCAATCCGACCACGGGGTCTGTGGAGTGGCTGGAG
GAGGATGAACACTATGATTACCACCAGGAGATTGCAAGGTCATCTTATGCAGATATGCTACATGACAAAG
ACAGAAATGTAAAATACTACCAAGGTATCCGGGCTGCCGTGAGCAGGGTGAAGGACAGAGGACAGAAGGC
CTTGGTTCTCGACATTGGCACTGGCACGGGACTCTTGTCAATGATGGCGGTCACAGCAGGTGCCGACTTC
TGCTATGCCATCGAGGTTTTCAAGCCTATGGCTGATGCTGCTGTGAAGATTGTGGAGAAAAATGGCTTTA
GTGATAAGATTAAGGTTATCAACAAGCATTCCACCGAGGTGACTGTAGGTCCAGAGGGTGACATGCCATG
CCGTGCCAACATCCTGGTCACAGAGTTGTTTGACACAGAGCTGATCGGGGAGGGGGCGCTGCCCTCCTAT
GAGCACGCACACAGGCATCTCGTGGAGGAAAATTGTGAGGCCGTGCCCCACAGAGCCACCGTCTATGCAC
AGCTGGTGGAGTCCGGGAGGATGTGGTCGTGGAACAAGCTATTTCCCATCCACGTGCAGACCAGCCTCGG
AGAGCAGGTCATCGTCCCTCCCGTTGACGTGGAGAGCTGCCCTGGCGCACCCTCTGTCTGTGACATTCAG
CTGAACCAGGTGTCACCAGCCGACTTTACAGTCCTCAGCGATGTGCTGCCCATGTTCAGCATAGACTTCA
GCAAGCAAGTCAGTAGCTCAGCAGCCTGCCATAGCAGGCGGTTTGAACCTCTGACATCTGGCCGAGCTCA
GGTGGTTCTCTCGTGGTGGGACATTGAAATGGACCCTGAGGGGAAGATCAAGTGCACCATGGCCCCCTTC
TGGGCACACTCAGACCCAGAGGAGATGCAGTGGCGGGACCACTGGATGCAGTGTGTGTACTTCCTGCCAC
AAGAGGAGCCTGTGGTGCAGGGCTCAGCGCTCTATCTGGTAGCCCACCACGATGACTACTGCGTATGGTA
CAGCCTGCAGAGGACCAGCCCTGAAAAGAATGAGAGAGTCCGCCAGATGCGCCCCGTGTGTGACTGCCAG
GCTCACCTGCTCTGGAACCGGCCTCGGTTTGGAGAGATCAATGACCAGGACAGAACTGATCGATACGTCC
AGGCTCTGAGGACCGTGCTGAAGCCAGACAGCGTGTGCCTGTGTGTCAGCGATGGCAGCCTGCTCTCCGT
GCTGGCCCATCACCTGGGGGTGGAGCAGGTGTTTACAGTCGAGAGTTCAGCAGCTTCTCACAAACTGTTG
AGAAAAATCTTCAAGGCTAACCACTTGGAAGATAAAATTAACATCATAGAGAAACGGCCGGAATTATTAA
CAAATGAGGACCTACAGGGCAGAAAGGTCTCTCTCCTCCTGGGCGAGCCGTTCTTCACTACCAGCCTGCT
GCCGTGGCACAACCTCTACTTCTGGTACGTGCGGACCGCTGTGGACCAGCACCTGGGGCCAGGTGCCATG
GTGATGCCCCAGGCAGCCTCGCTGCACGCTGTGGTTGTGGAGTTCAGGGACCTGTGGCGGATCCGGAGCC
CCTGTGGTGACTGCGAAGGCTTCGACGTGCACATCATGGACGACATGATTAAGCGTGCCCTGGACTTCAG
GGAGAGCAGGGAAGCTGAGCCCCACCCGCTGTGGGAGTACCCATGCCGCAGCCTCTCCGAGCCCTGGCAG
ATCCTGACCTTTGACTTCCAGCAGCCGGTGCCCCTGCAGCCCCTGTGTGCCGAGGGCACTGTGGAGCTCA
GAAGGCCCGGGCAGAGCCACGCAGCGGTGCTATGGATGGAGTACCACCTGACCCCGGAGTGCACGCTCAG
CACTGGCCTCCTGGAGCCTGCAGACCCCGAGGGGGGCTGCTGCTGGAACCCCCACTGCAAGCAGGCCGTC
TACTTCTTCAGCCCTGCCCCAGATCCCAGAGCACTGCTGGGTGGCCCACGGACTGTCAGCTATGCAGTGG
AGTTTCACCCCGACACAGGCGACATCATCATGGAGTTCAGGCATGCAGATACCCCAGACGCGGCCGCGCC
CCTCTCCCTCCCCCCCCCCTAACGTTACTGGCCGAAGCCGCTTGGAATAAGGCCGGTGTGCGTTTGTCTA
TATGTTATTTTCCACCATATTGCCGTCTTTTGGCAATGTGAGGGCCCGGAAACCTGGCCCTGTCTTCTTG
ACGAGCATTCCTAGGGGTCTTTCCCCTCTCGCCAAAGGAATGCAAGGTCTGTTGAATGTCGTGAAGGAAG
CAGTTCCTCTGGAAGCTTCTTGAAGACAAACAACGTCTGTAGCGACCCTTTGCAGGCAGCGGAACCCCCC
ACCTGGCGACAGGTGCCTCTGCGGCCAAAAGCCACGTGTATAAGATACACCTGCAAAGGCGGCACAACCC
CAGTGCCACGTTGTGAGTTGGATAGTTGTGGAAAGAGTCAAATGGCTCTCCTCAAGCGTATTCAACAAGG
GGCTGAAGGATGCCCAGAAGGTACCCCATTGTATGGGATCTGATCTGGGGCCTCGGTGCACATGCTTTAC
ATGTGTTTAGTCGAGGTTAAAAAAACGTCTAGGCCCCCCGAACCACGGGGACGTGGTTTTCCTTTGAAAA
ACACGATAATACCTCCGGAATGGAGAGCGACGAGAGCGGCCTGCCCGCCATGGAGATCGAGTGCCGCATC
ACCGGCACCCTGAACGGCGTGGAGTTCGAGCTGGTGGGCGGCGGAGAGGGCACCCCCAAGCAGGGCCGCA
TGACCAACAAGATGAAGAGCACCAAAGGCGCCCTGACCTTCAGCCCCTACCTGCTGAGCCACGTGATGGG
CTACGGCTTCTACCACTTCGGCACCTACCCCAGCGGCTACGAGAACCCCTTCCTGCACGCCATCAACAAC
GGCGGCTACACCAACACCCGCATCGAGAAGTACGAGGACGGCGGCGTGCTGCACGTGAGCTTCAGCTACC
GCTACGAGGCCGGCCGCGTGATCGGCGACTTCAAGGTGGTGGGCACCGGCTTCCCCGAGGACAGCGTGAT
CTTCACCGACAAGATCATCCGCAGCAACGCCACCGTGGAGCACCTGCACCCCATGGGCGATAACGTGCTG
GTGGGCAGCTTCGCCCGCACCTTCAGCCTGCGCGACGGCGGCTACTACAGCTTCGTGGTGGACAGCCACA
TGCACTTCAAGAGCGCCATCCACCCCAGCATCCTGCAGAACGGGGGCCCCATGTTCGCCTTCCGCCGCGT
GGAGGAGCTGCACAGCAACACCGAGCTGGGCATCGTGGAGTACCAGCACGCCTTCAAGACCCCCATCGCC
TTCGCCAGATCCCGCGCTCAGTCGTCCAATTCTGCCGTGGACGGCACCGCCGGACCCGGCTCCACCGGAT
CTCGCTAGAGCTGAATCTAAGTCGACAATCAACCTCTGGATTACAAAATTTGTGAAAGATTGACTGGTAT
TCTTAACTATGTTGCTCCTTTTACGCTATGTGGATACGCTGCTTTAATGCCTTTGTATCATGCTATTGCT
TCCCGTATGGCTTTCATTTTCTCCTCCTTGTATAAATCCTGGTTGCTGTCTCTTTATGAGGAGTTGTGGC
CCGTTGTCAGGCAACGTGGCGTGGTGTGCACTGTGTTTGCTGACGCAACCCCCACTGGTTGGGGCATTGC
CACCACCTGTCAGCTCCTTTCCGGGACTTTCGCTTTCCCCCTCCCTATTGCCACGGCGGAACTCATCGCC
GCCTGCCTTGCCCGCTGCTGGACAGGGGCTCGGCTGTTGGGCACTGACAATTCCGTGGTGTTGTCGGGGA
AATCATCGTCCTTTCCTTGGCTGCTCGCCTGTGTTGCCACCTGGATTCTGCGCGGGACGTCCTTCTGCTA
CGTCCCTTCGGCCCTCAATCCAGCGGACCTTCCTTCCCGCGGCCTGCTGCCGGCTCTGCGGCCTCTTCCG
CGTCTTCGCCTTCGCCCTCAGACGAGTCGGATCTCCCTTTGGGCCGCCTCCCCGCCTGGTACCTTTAAGA
CCAATGACTTACAAGGCAGCTGTAGATCTTAGCCACTTTTTAAAAGAAAAGGGGGGACTGGAAGGGCTAA
TTCACTCCCAACGAAGATAAGATCTGCTTTTTGCTTGTACTGGGTCTCTCTGGTTAGACCAGATCTGAGC
CTGGGAGCTCTCTGGCTAACTAGGGAACCCACTGCTTAAGCCTCAATAAAGCTTGCCTTGAGTGCTTCAA
GTAGTGTGTGCCCGTCTGTTGTGTGACTCTGGTAACTAGAGATCCCTCAGACCCTTTTAGTCAGTGTGGA
AAATCTCTAGCAGTAGTAGTTCATGTCATCTTATTATTCAGTATTTATAACTTGCAAAGAAATGAATATC
AGAGAGTGAGAGGAACTTGTTTATTGCAGCTTATAATGGTTACAAATAAAGCAATAGCATCACAAATTTC
ACAAATAAAGCATTTTTTTCACTGCATTCTAGTTGTGGTTTGTCCAAACTCATCAATGTATCTTATCATG
TCTGGCTCTAGCTATCCCGCCCCTAACTCCGCCCATCCCGCCCCTAACTCCGCCCAGTTCCGCCCATTCT
CCGCCCCATGGCTGACTAATTTTTTTTATTTATGCAGAGGCCGAGGCCGCCTCGGCCTCTGAGCTATTCC
AGAAGTAGTGAGGAGGCTTTTTTGGAGGCCTAGACTTTTGCAGAGACCAAATTCGTAATCATGTCATAGC
TGTTTCCTGTGTGAAATTGTTATCCGCTCACAATTCCACACAACATACGAGCCGGAAGCATAAAGTGTAA
AGCCTGGGGTGCCTAATGAGTGAGCTAACTCACATTAATTGCGTTGCGCTCACTGCCCGCTTTCCAGTCG
GGAAACCTGTCGTGCCAGCTGCATTAATGAATCGGCCAACGCGCGGGGAGAGGCGGTTTGCGTATTGGGC
GCTCTTCCGCTTCCTCGCTCACTGACTCGCTGCGCTCGGTCGTTCGGCTGCGGCGAGCGGTATCAGCTCA
CTCAAAGGCGGTAATACGGTTATCCACAGAATCAGGGGATAACGCAGGAAAGAACATGTGAGCAAAAGGC
CAGCAAAAGGCCAGGAACCGTAAAAAGGCCGCGTTGCTGGCGTTTTTCCATAGGCTCCGCCCCCCTGACG
AGCATCACAAAAATCGACGCTCAAGTCAGAGGTGGCGAAACCCGACAGGACTATAAAGATACCAGGCGTT
TCCCCCTGGAAGCTCCCTCGTGCGCTCTCCTGTTCCGACCCTGCCGCTTACCGGATACCTGTCCGCCTTT
CTCCCTTCGGGAAGCGTGGCGCTTTCTCATAGCTCACGCTGTAGGTATCTCAGTTCGGTGTAGGTCGTTC
GCTCCAAGCTGGGCTGTGTGCACGAACCCCCCGTTCAGCCCGACCGCTGCGCCTTATCCGGTAACTATCG
TCTTGAGTCCAACCCGGTAAGACACGACTTATCGCCACTGGCAGCAGCCACTGGTAACAGGATTAGCAGA
GCGAGGTATGTAGGCGGTGCTACAGAGTTCTTGAAGTGGTGGCCTAACTACGGCTACACTAGAAGAACAG
TATTTGGTATCTGCGCTCTGCTGAAGCCAGTTACCTTCGGAAAAAGAGTTGGTAGCTCTTGATCCGGCAA
ACAAACCACCGCTGGTAGCGGTGGTTTTTTTGTTTGCAAGCAGCAGATTACGCGCAGAAAAAAAGGATCT
CAAGAAGATCCTTTGATCTTTTCTACGGGGTCTGACGCTCAGTGGAACGAAAACTCACGTTAAGGGATTT
TGGTCATGAGATTATCAAAAAGGATCTTCACCTAGATCCTTTTAAATTAAAAATGAAGTTTTAAATCAAT
CTAAAGTATATATGAGTAAACTTGGTCTGACAGTTACCAATGCTTAATCAGTGAGGCACCTATCTCAGCG
ATCTGTCTATTTCGTTCATCCATAGTTGCCTGACTCCCCGTCGTGTAGATAACTACGATACGGGAGGGCT
TACCATCTGGCCCCAGTGCTGCAATGATACCGCGAGACCCACGCTCACCGGCTCCAGATTTATCAGCAAT
AAACCAGCCAGCCGGAAGGGCCGAGCGCAGAAGTGGTCCTGCAACTTTATCCGCCTCCATCCAGTCTATT
AATTGTTGCCGGGAAGCTAGAGTAAGTAGTTCGCCAGTTAATAGTTTGCGCAACGTTGTTGCCATTGCTA
CAGGCATCGTGGTGTCACGCTCGTCGTTTGGTATGGCTTCATTCAGCTCCGGTTCCCAACGATCAAGGCG
AGTTACATGATCCCCCATGTTGTGCAAAAAAGCGGTTAGCTCCTTCGGTCCTCCGATCGTTGTCAGAAGT
AAGTTGGCCGCAGTGTTATCACTCATGGTTATGGCAGCACTGCATAATTCTCTTACTGTCATGCCATCCG
TAAGATGCTTTTCTGTGACTGGTGAGTACTCAACCAAGTCATTCTGAGAATAGTGTATGCGGCGACCGAG
TTGCTCTTGCCCGGCGTCAATACGGGATAATACCGCGCCACATAGCAGAACTTTAAAAGTGCTCATCATT
GGAAAACGTTCTTCGGGGCGAAAACTCTCAAGGATCTTACCGCTGTTGAGATCCAGTTCGATGTAACCCA
CTCGTGCACCCAACTGATCTTCAGCATCTTTTACTTTCACCAGCGTTTCTGGGTGAGCAAAAACAGGAAG
GCAAAATGCCGCAAAAAAGGGAATAAGGGCGACACGGAAATGTTGAATACTCATACTCTTCCTTTTTCAA
TATTATTGAAGCATTTATCAGGGTTATTGTCTCATGAGCGGATACATATTTGAATGTATTTAGAAAAATA
AACAAATAGGGGTTCCGCGCACATTTCCCCGAAAAGTGCCACCTGACGTCTAAGAAACCATTATTATCAT
GACATTAACCTATAAAAATAGGCGTATCACGAGGCCCTTTCGTCTCGCGCGTTTCGGTGATGACGGTGAA
AACCTCTGACACATGCAGCTCCCGGAGACGGTCACAGCTTGTCTGTAAGCGGATGCCGGGAGCAGACAAG
CCCGTCAGGGCGCGTCAGCGGGTGTTGGCGGGTGTCGGGGCTGGCTTAACTATGCGGCATCAGAGCAGAT
TGTACTGAGAGTGCACCATATGCGGTGTGAAATACCGCACAGATGCGTAAGGAGAAAATACCGCATCAGG
CGCCATTCGCCATTCAGGCTGCGCAACTGTTGGGAAGGGCGATCGGTGCGGGCCTCTTCGCTATTACGCC
AGCTGGCGAAAGGGGGATGTGCTGCAAGGCGATTAAGTTGGGTAACGCCAGGGTTTTCCCAGTCACGACG
TTGTAAAACGACGGCCAGTGCCAAGCTGACGCGTGTAGTCTTATGCAATACTCTTGTAGTCTTGCAACAT
GGTAACGATGAGTTAGCAACATGCCTTACAAGGAGAGAAAAAGCACCGTGCATGCCGATTGGTGGAAGTA
AGGTGGTACGATCGTGCCTTATTAGGAAGGCAACAGACGGGTCTGACATGGATTGGACGAACCACTGAAT
TGCCGCATTGCAGAGATATTGTATTTAAGTGCCTAGCTCGATACATAAACGGGTCTCTCTGGTTAGACCA
GATCTGAGCCTGGGAGCTCTCTGGCTAACTAGGGAACCCACTGCTTAAGCCTCAATAAAGCTTGCCTTGA
GTGCTTCAAGTAGTGTGTGCCCGTCTGTTGTGTGACTCTGGTAACTAGAGATCCCTCAGACCCTTTTAGT
CAGTGTGGAAAATCTCTAGCAGTGGCGCCCGAACAGGGACTTGAAAGCGAAAGGGAAACCAGAGGAGCTC
TCTCGACGCAGGACTCGGCTTGCTGAAGCGCGCACGGCAAGAGGCGAGGGGCGGCGACTGGTGAGTACGC
CAAAAATTTTGACTAGCGGAGGCTAGAAGGAGAGAGATGGGTGCGAGAGCGTCAGTATTAAGCGGGGGAG
AATTAGATCGCGATGGGAAAAAATTCGGTTAAGGCCAGGGGGAAAGAAAAAATATAAATTAAAACATATA
GTATGGGCAAGCAGGGAGCTAGAACGATTCGCAGTTAATCCTGGCCTGTTAGAAACATCAGAAGGCTGTA
GACAAATACTGGGACAGCTACAACCATCCCTTCAGACAGGATCAGAAGAACTTAGATCATTATATAATAC
AGTAGCAACCCTCTATTGTGTGCATCAAAGGATAGAGATAAAAGACACCAAGGAAGCTTTAGACAAGATA
GAGGAAGAGCAAAACAAAAGTAAGACCACCGCACAGCAAGCGGCCACTGATCTTCAGACCTGGAGGAGGA
GATATGAGGGACAATTGGAGAAGTGAATTATATAAATATAAAGTAGTAAAAATTGAACCATTAGGAGTAG
CACCCACCAAGGCAAAGAGAAGAGTGGTGCAGAGAGAAAAAAGAGCAGTGGGAATAGGAGCTTTGTTCCT
TGGGTTCTTGGGAGCAGCAGGAAGCACTATGGGCGCAGCGTCAATGACGCTGACGGTACAGGCCAGACAA
TTATTGTCTGGTATAGTGCAGCAGCAGAACAATTTGCTGAGGGCTATTGAGGCGCAACAGCATCTGTTGC
AACTCACAGTCTGGGGCATCAAGCAGCTCCAGGCAAGAATCCTGGCTGTGGAAAGATACCTAAAGGATCA
ACAGCTCCTGGGGATTTGGGGTTGCTCTGGAAAACTCATTTGCACCACTGCTGTGCCTTGGAATGCTAGT
TGGAGTAATAAATCTCTGGAACAGATTTGGAATCACACGACCTGGATGGAGTGGGACAGAGAAATTAACA
ATTACACAAGCTTAATACACTCCTTAATTGAAGAATCGCAAAACCAGCAAGAAAAGAATGAACAAGAATT
ATTGGAATTAGATAAATGGGCAAGTTTGTGGAATTGGTTTAACATAACAAATTGGCTGTGGTATATAAAA
TTATTCATAATGATAGTAGGAGGCTTGGTAGGTTTAAGAATAGTTTTTGCTGTACTTTCTATAGTGAATA
GAGTTAGGCAGGGATATTCACCATTATCGTTTCAGACCCACCTCCCAACCCCGAGGGGACCCGACAGGCC
CGAAGGAATAGAAGAAGAAGGTGGAGAGAGAGACAGAGACAGATCCATTCGATTAGTGAACGGATCTCGA
CGGTATCGGTTAACTTTTAAAAGAAAAGGGGGGATTGGGGGGTACAGTGCAGGGGAAAGAATAGTAGACA
TAATAGCAACAGACATACAAACTAAAGAATTACAAAAACAAATTACAAAATTCAAAATTTTATCGATA
Features (pLannotate 1.2.2; 27 found; start..end, strand, type, name):
     36..247     +  promoter       EF-1α core promoter: core promoter for human elongation factor EF-1α
    260..528     +  LTR            5' LTR (truncated): truncated 5' long terminal repeat (LTR) from human T-cell leukemia virus (HTLV) type 1
    574..2649    +  CDS            PRMT7: ANM7_HUMAN - Also known as KIAA1933. Experimental evidence at protein level: Swiss-Prot protein existence level 1. Arginine methyltransferase that can both catalyze the formation of omega-N monomethylarginine (MMA) and symmetrical dimethylarginine (sDMA), with a preference for the formation of MMA. Specifically mediates the symmetrical dimethylation of arginine residues in the small nuclear ribonucleoproteins Sm D1 (SNRPD1) and Sm D3 (SNRPD3); such methylation being required for the assembly and biogenesis of snRNP core particles. Specifically mediates the symmetric dimethylation of histone H4
   2659..3231    +  misc_feature   IRES: internal ribosome entry site (IRES) of the encephalomyocarditis virus (EMCV)
   3262..3926    +  CDS            CopGFP (fragment): green fluorescent protein 2 from Pontellina plumata, also known as ppluGFP2 (Shagin et al., 2004)
   4017..4605    +  misc_feature   WPRE: woodchuck hepatitis virus posttranscriptional regulatory element
   4600..4707    +  CDS            nef (fragment): NEF_SIVS4 - Experimental evidence at protein level: Swiss-Prot protein existence level 1. Interferes with TCR signaling from the cell membrane. Interacts with CD247/TCRZ (TCR zeta chain) and exert potent down- regulation of cell surface TCR/CD3 complexes. From Simian immunodeficiency virus (isolate F236/smH4) (SIV-sm) (Simian immunodeficiency virus sooty mangabey monkey).
   4732..4912    +  LTR            5' LTR (truncated): truncated 5' long terminal repeat (LTR) from HIV-1
   4984..5105    +  polyA_signal   SV40 poly(A) signal: SV40 polyadenylation signal
   5145..5280    +  rep_origin     SV40 ori: SV40 origin of replication
   5337..5353    -  protein_bind   lac operator: The lac repressor binds to the lac operator to inhibit transcription in E. coli. This inhibition can be relieved by adding lactose or isopropyl-β-D-thiogalactopyranoside (IPTG). lac repressor encoded by lacI
   5361..5391    -  promoter       lac promoter: promoter for the E. coli lac operon
   5406..5427    -  protein_bind   CAP binding site: CAP binding activates transcription in the presence of cAMP. E. coli catabolite activator protein
   5440..5532    -  CDS            lacI (fragment): lac repressor; lacI; The lac repressor binds to the lac operator to inhibit transcription in E. coli. This inhibition can be relieved by adding lactose or isopropyl-β-D-thiogalactopyranoside (IPTG).
   5715..6303    -  rep_origin     ori: high-copy-number ColE1/pMB1/pBR322/pUC origin of replication
   6474..7334    -  CDS            AmpR: β-lactamase; bla; confers resistance to ampicillin, carbenicillin, and related antibiotics
   7335..7439    -  promoter       AmpR promoter: bla
   7534..7569    +  CDS            rop (fragment): Rop protein, which maintains plasmids at low copy number; rop
   7671..7770    +  misc_feature   bom (fragment): basis of mobility region from pBR322
   7776..7930    -  CDS            lacZα (fragment): LacZα fragment of β-galactosidase; lacZ fragment
   7944..8170    +  promoter       RSV promoter: Rous sarcoma virus enhancer/promoter
   8171..8351    +  LTR            5' LTR (truncated): truncated 5' long terminal repeat (LTR) from HIV-1
   8398..8523    +  misc_feature   HIV-1 Ψ: packaging signal of human immunodeficiency virus type 1
   8507..8845    +  CDS            HIV-1 gag (fragment): gag protein from human immunodeficiency virus 1; gag
   9016..9249    +  misc_feature   RRE: The Rev response element (RRE) of HIV-1 allows for Rev-dependent mRNA export from the nucleus to the cytoplasm.
   9626..9726    +  CDS            Rev (fragment): human immunodeficiency virus 1 (HIV-1) Rev protein; rev; enhances nuclear export of unspliced and incompletely spliced viral mRNAs
   9745..9861    +  misc_feature   cPPT/CTS: central polypurine tract and central termination sequence of HIV-1
