[The description below was written by a language model from this plasmid's Addgene catalogue record and pLannotate feature annotations shown in this document.]
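Description:
pCDH1-hPRMT7-GFP is a mammalian expression plasmid built on the System Biosciences pCDH-EF1-IRES-GFP backbone. Although catalogued simply as a mammalian expression vector, its feature table shows the architecture of an HIV-1-based lentiviral transfer vector. An RSV promoter is fused to a truncated 5' LTR and followed by the Ψ packaging signal with adjoining gag sequence, the Rev response element and the cPPT/CTS. A second truncated HIV-1 LTR lies downstream of the cargo, followed by an SV40 polyadenylation signal and SV40 origin. These elements would allow the region between the LTRs to be packaged into viral particles when helper functions are supplied in trans, and the plasmid could also be transfected directly. It is propagated in E. coli through a high-copy ColE1/pUC-type origin and selected with ampicillin through the β-lactamase gene.

The payload is the human protein arginine methyltransferase 7 (PRMT7) coding sequence, about 2.1 kb, cloned between EcoRI and NotI sites that were both retained. No epitope tag is recorded. Transcription is driven by an EF-1α core promoter joined to an HTLV-1 LTR fragment, a composite often used for constitutive expression in mammalian cells. Downstream of PRMT7, an EMCV IRES allows translation of copGFP from the same bicistronic transcript. Green fluorescence therefore marks cells expressing the construct, with GFP made as a separate protein and not fused to PRMT7. A WPRE after the reporter enhances transcript stability and expression.

The stated purpose is expression of human PRMT7 in mammalian cells, and the associated study concerns PRMT7 in the regulation of stemness. The sequenced record (about 9.9 kb) is somewhat longer than the roughly 9.3 kb catalogue size.
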