Addgene plasmid #87103: pCDH1-hPRMT7-GFP
Purpose: express hPRMT7 in mammalian cells
Depositing lab: Min Gyu Lee. Depositing organization: University of Texas MD Anderson Cancer Center. Publication: A feedback loop comprising PRMT7 and miR-24-2 interplays with Oct4, Nanog, Klf4 and c-Myc to regulate stemness. Lee SH, Chen TY, Dhar SS, Gu B, Chen K, Kim YZ, Li W, Lee MG. Nucleic Acids Res. 2016 Dec 15;44(22):10603-10618. Epub 2016 Sep 12. 10.1093/nar/gkw788 PubMed 27625395.
Backbone
  Vector backbone: pCDH-EF1-IRES-GFP
  Backbone manufacturer: System Biosciences
  Backbone size w/o insert (bp): 7200
  Total vector size (bp): 9300
  Vector type: Mammalian Expression
Growth in bacteria
  Bacterial resistance: Ampicillin, 100 μg/mL
  Growth temperature: 37°C
  Growth strain: DH5alpha
  Copy number: Unknown
Gene/Insert
  Gene/Insert name: Protein arginine methyltransferase 7
  Species: H. sapiens (human)
  Insert size (bp): 2079
  Entrez Gene: PRMT7 (a.k.a. SBIDDS)
  Promoter: EF1
  Cloning method: Restriction Enzyme; 5′ cloning site EcoRI (not destroyed); 3′ cloning site NotI (not destroyed)
  Sequencing primers: 5′ EF1 sequencing primer
Terms and licenses: Academic/Nonprofit Terms; Industry Terms: Not Available to Industry
How to cite: pCDH1-hPRMT7-GFP was a gift from Min Gyu Lee (Addgene plasmid # 87103 ; http://n2t.net/addgene:87103 ; RRID:Addgene_87103)
