>Addgene plasmid #87103 | pCDH1-hPRMT7-GFP | depositor partial sequence | sequence record 170061 | EF1 sequencing primer (N-terminal of hPRMT7)
AGAGCTAGCGAATTCGCCACCATGAAGATCTTCTGCAGTCGGGCCAATCCGACCACGGGGTCTGTGGAGT
GGCTGGAGGAGGATGAACACTATGATTACCACCAGGAGATTGCAAGGTCATCTTATGCAGATATGCTACA
TGACAAAGACAGAAATGTAAAATACTACCAAGGTATCCGGGCTGCCGTGAGCAGGGTGAAGGACAGAGGA
CAGAAGGCCTTGGTTCTCGACATTGGCACTGGCACGGGACTCTTGTCAATGATGGCGGTCACAGCAGGTG
CCGACTTCTGCTATGCCATCGAGGTTTTCAAGCCTATGGCTGATGCTGCTGTGAAGATTGTGGAGAAAAA
TGGCTTTAGTGATAAGATTAAGGTTATCAACAAGCATTCCACCGAGGTGACTGTAGGTCCAGAGGGTGAC
ATGCCATGCCGTGCCAACATCCTGGTCACAGAGTTGTTTGACACAGAGCTGATCGGGGAGGGGGCGCTGC
CCTCCTATGAGCACGCACACAGGCATCTCG
